>Addgene plasmid #224778 | pIRES2-eGFP:HA-mTREK-1(tandem wt-S131C) | addgene full sequence | sequence record 445184 | Addgene NGS Result
TTGAGATCCTTTTTTTCTGCGCGTAATCTGCTGCTTGCAAACAAAAAAACCACCGCTACCAGCGGTGGTT
TGTTTGCCGGATCAAGAGCTACCAACTCTTTTTCCGAAGGTAACTGGCTTCAGCAGAGCGCAGATACCAA
ATACTGTTCTTCTAGTGTAGCCGTAGTTAGGCCACCACTTCAAGAACTCTGTAGCACCGCCTACATACCT
CGCTCTGCTAATCCTGTTACCAGTGGCTGCTGCCAGTGGCGATAAGTCGTGTCTTACCGGGTTGGACTCA
AGACGATAGTTACCGGATAAGGCGCAGCGGTCGGGCTGAACGGGGGGTTCGTGCACACAGCCCAGCTTGG
AGCGAACGACCTACACCGAACTGAGATACCTACAGCGTGAGCTATGAGAAAGCGCCACGCTTCCCGAAGG
GAGAAAGGCGGACAGGTATCCGGTAAGCGGCAGGGTCGGAACAGGAGAGCGCACGAGGGAGCTTCCAGGG
GGAAACGCCTGGTATCTTTATAGTCCTGTCGGGTTTCGCCACCTCTGACTTGAGCGTCGATTTTTGTGAT
GCTCGTCAGGGGGGCGGAGCCTATGGAAAAACGCCAGCAACGCGGCCTTTTTACGGTTCCTGGCCTTTTG
CTGGCCTTTTGCTCACATGTTCTTTCCTGCGTTATCCCCTGATTCTGTGGATAACCGTATTACCGCCATG
CATTAGTTATTAATAGTAATCAATTACGGGGTCATTAGTTCATAGCCCATATATGGAGTTCCGCGTTACA
TAACTTACGGTAAATGGCCCGCCTGGCTGACCGCCCAACGACCCCCGCCCATTGACGTCAATAATGACGT
ATGTTCCCATAGTAACGCCAATAGGGACTTTCCATTGACGTCAATGGGTGGAGTATTTACGGTAAACTGC
CCACTTGGCAGTACATCAAGTGTATCATATGCCAAGTACGCCCCCTATTGACGTCAATGACGGTAAATGG
CCCGCCTGGCATTATGCCCAGTACATGACCTTATGGGACTTTCCTACTTGGCAGTACATCTACGTATTAG
TCATCGCTATTACCATGGTGATGCGGTTTTGGCAGTACATCAATGGGCGTGGATAGCGGTTTGACTCACG
GGGATTTCCAAGTCTCCACCCCATTGACGTCAATGGGAGTTTGTTTTGGCACCAAAATCAACGGGACTTT
CCAAAATGTCGTAACAACTCCGCCCCATTGACGCAAATGGGCGGTAGGCGTGTACGGTGGGAGGTCTATA
TAAGCAGAGCTGGTTTAGTGAACCGTCAGATCCGCTAGCATGTACCCATACGACGTGCCAGACTACGCTG
CGGCCCCTGACTTGCTGGATCCCAAGTCTGCTGCTCAGAACTCCAAACCGAGGCTCTCATTCTCCTCAAA
ACCCACCGTGCTTGCTTCCCGGGTGGAGAGTGACTCGGCCATTAATGTTATGAAATGGAAGACGGTCTCC
ACGATTTTCCTGGTGGTCGTCCTCTACCTGATCATCGGAGCCACGGTGTTCAAGGCATTGGAGCAGCCTC
AGGAGATTTCCCAGAGGACCACCATTGTGATCCAGAAGCAGACCTTCATAGCCCAGCATGCCTGCGTCAA
CTCCACCGAGCTGGACGAACTCATCCAGCAAATAGTGGCAGCAATAAACGCAGGAATTATCCCCTTAGGA
AACAGCTCCAATCAAGTTAGTCACTGGGACCTCGGAAGCTCTTTCTTCTTTGCTGGTACTGTTATCACAA
CCATAGGATTTGGAAACATCTCCCCACGAACTGAAGGTGGAAAAATATTCTGCATCATCTATGCCTTGCT
GGGAATTCCCCTCTTTGGCTTTCTACTGGCTGGGGTTGGTGATCAGCTAGGAACTATATTTGGAAAAGGA
ATTGCCAAAGTGGAAGACACATTTATTAAGTGGAATGTTAGTCAGACGAAGATTCGTATCATCTCCACCA
TCATCTTCATCCTGTTTGGCTGTGTCCTCTTTGTGGCTCTCCCTGCGGTCATATTCAAGCACATAGAAGG
CTGGAGCGCCCTGGACGCTATCTATTTTGTGGTTATCACTCTGACGACCATTGGATTTGGAGACTACGTG
GCAGGTGGATCAGACATTGAATATCTGGACTTCTACAAGCCTGTGGTGTGGTTCTGGATCCTCGTTGGGC
TGGCCTACTTTGCAGCTGTTCTGAGCATGATTGGGGACTGGCTACGGGTGATCTCTAAGAAGACGAAGGA
AGAGGTGGGAGAGTTCAGAGCGCATGCCGCTGAGTGGACAGCCAATGTCACGGCCGAGTTCAAGGAAACG
AGGAGGCGGCTGAGCGTGGAGATCTACGACAAGTTCCAGCGTGCCACATCCGTGAAGCGGAAGCTCTCCG
CAGAGCTGGCGGGCAACCACAACCAGGAACTGACTCCGTGTCGTCGCACCCTGTCTGTGAACCACCTGAC
CAGCGAGAGGGAAGTCCTGCCTCCCTTGCTGAAGGCTGAGAGCATCTATCTGAACGGTCTGACACCACAC
TGTGCTGGTGAGGACATAGCTGTCATTGAGAACATGAAGGCGGCCGCTGGTAGTGGTGGATCAGGAGGTT
CCGGCGGCTCTAGTGGATCGAGTGGGTCTATGGCGGCCCCTGACTTGCTGGATCCCAAGTCTGCTGCTCA
GAACTCCAAACCGAGGCTCTCATTCTCCTCAAAACCCACCGTGCTTGCTTCCCGGGTGGAGAGTGACTCG
GCCATTAATGTTATGAAATGGAAGACGGTCTCCACGATTTTCCTGGTGGTCGTCCTCTACCTGATCATCG
GAGCCACGGTGTTCAAGGCATTGGAGCAGCCTCAGGAGATTTCCCAGAGGACCACCATTGTGATCCAGAA
GCAGACCTTCATAGCCCAGCATGCCTGCGTCAACTCCACCGAGCTGGACGAACTCATCCAGCAAATAGTG
GCAGCAATAAACGCAGGAATTATCCCCTTAGGAAACAGCTCCAATCAAGTTAGTCACTGGGACCTCGGAT
GCTCTTTCTTCTTTGCTGGTACTGTTATCACAACCATAGGATTTGGAAACATCTCCCCACGAACTGAAGG
TGGAAAAATATTCTGCATCATCTATGCCTTGCTGGGAATTCCCCTCTTTGGCTTTCTACTGGCTGGGGTT
GGTGATCAGCTAGGAACTATATTTGGAAAAGGAATTGCCAAAGTGGAAGACACATTTATTAAGTGGAATG
TTAGTCAGACGAAGATTCGTATCATCTCCACCATCATCTTCATCCTGTTTGGCTGTGTCCTCTTTGTGGC
TCTCCCTGCGGTCATATTCAAGCACATAGAAGGCTGGAGCGCCCTGGACGCTATCTATTTTGTGGTTATC
ACTCTGACGACCATTGGATTTGGAGACTACGTGGCAGGTGGATCAGACATTGAATATCTGGACTTCTACA
AGCCTGTGGTGTGGTTCTGGATCCTCGTTGGGCTGGCCTACTTTGCAGCTGTTCTGAGCATGATTGGGGA
CTGGCTACGGGTGATCTCTAAGAAGACGAAGGAAGAGGTGGGAGAGTTCAGAGCGCATGCCGCTGAGTGG
ACAGCCAATGTCACGGCCGAGTTCAAGGAAACGAGGAGGCGGCTGAGCGTGGAGATCTACGACAAGTTCC
AGCGTGCCACATCCGTGAAGCGGAAGCTCTCCGCAGAGCTGGCGGGCAACCACAACCAGGAACTGACTCC
GTGTCGTCGCACCCTGTCTGTGAACCACCTGACCAGCGAGAGGGAAGTCCTGCCTCCCTTGCTGAAGGCT
GAGAGCATCTATCTGAACGGTCTGACACCACACTGTGCTGGTGAGGACATAGCTGTCATTGAGAACATGA
AGTAGCTCGAGCTCAAGCTTCCAATTCTGCAGTCGACGGTACCGCGGGCCCGGGATCCGCCCCTCTCCCT
CCCCCCCCCCTAACGTTACTGGCCGAAGCCGCTTGGAATAAGGCCGGTGTGCGTTTGTCTATATGTTATT
TTCCACCATATTGCCGTCTTTTGGCAATGTGAGGGCCCGGAAACCTGGCCCTGTCTTCTTGACGAGCATT
CCTAGGGGTCTTTCCCCTCTCGCCAAAGGAATGCAAGGTCTGTTGAATGTCGTGAAGGAAGCAGTTCCTC
TGGAAGCTTCTTGAAGACAAACAACGTCTGTAGCGACCCTTTGCAGGCAGCGGAACCCCCCACCTGGCGA
CAGGTGCCTCTGCGGCCAAAAGCCACGTGTATAAGATACACCTGCAAAGGCGGCACAACCCCAGTGCCAC
GTTGTGAGTTGGATAGTTGTGGAAAGAGTCAAATGGCTCTCCTCAAGCGTATTCAACAAGGGGCTGAAGG
ATGCCCAGAAGGTACCCCATTGTATGGGATCTGATCTGGGGCCTCGGTACACATGCTTTACATGTGTTTA
GTCGAGGTTAAAAAAACGTCTAGGCCCCCCGAACCACGGGGACGTGGTTTTCCTTTGAAAAACACGATGA
TAATATGGCCACAACCATGGTGAGCAAGGGCGAGGAGCTGTTCACCGGGGTGGTGCCCATCCTGGTCGAG
CTGGACGGCGACGTAAACGGCCACAAGTTCAGCGTGTCCGGCGAGGGCGAGGGCGATGCCACCTACGGCA
AGCTGACCCTGAAGTTCATCTGCACCACCGGCAAGCTGCCCGTGCCCTGGCCCACCCTCGTGACCACCCT
GACCTACGGCGTGCAGTGCTTCAGCCGCTACCCCGACCACATGAAGCAGCACGACTTCTTCAAGTCCGCC
ATGCCCGAAGGCTACGTCCAGGAGCGCACCATCTTCTTCAAGGACGACGGCAACTACAAGACCCGCGCCG
AGGTGAAGTTCGAGGGCGACACCCTGGTGAACCGCATCGAGCTGAAGGGCATCGACTTCAAGGAGGACGG
CAACATCCTGGGGCACAAGCTGGAGTACAACTACAACAGCCACAACGTCTATATCATGGCCGACAAGCAG
AAGAACGGCATCAAGGTGAACTTCAAGATCCGCCACAACATCGAGGACGGCAGCGTGCAGCTCGCCGACC
ACTACCAGCAGAACACCCCCATCGGCGACGGCCCCGTGCTGCTGCCCGACAACCACTACCTGAGCACCCA
GTCCGCCCTGAGCAAAGACCCCAACGAGAAGCGCGATCACATGGTCCTGCTGGAGTTCGTGACCGCCGCC
GGGATCACTCTCGGCATGGACGAGCTGTACAAGTAAAGCGGCCGCGACTCTAGATCATAATCAGCCATAC
CACATTTGTAGAGGTTTTACTTGCTTTAAAAAACCTCCCACACCTCCCCCTGAACCTGAAACATAAAATG
AATGCAATTGTTGTTGTTAACTTGTTTATTGCAGCTTATAATGGTTACAAATAAAGCAATAGCATCACAA
ATTTCACAAATAAAGCATTTTTTTCACTGCATTCTAGTTGTGGTTTGTCCAAACTCATCAATGTATCTTA
AGGCGTAAATTGTAAGCGTTAATATTTTGTTAAAATTCGCGTTAAATTTTTGTTAAATCAGCTCATTTTT
TAACCAATAGGCCGAAATCGGCAAAATCCCTTATAAATCAAAAGAATAGACCGAGATAGGGT
[37 nt withheld, positions 5593-5629]
AAAGAACGTGGACTCCAACGTCAAAGG
[49 nt withheld, positions 5657-5705]
T
[91 nt withheld, positions 5707-5797]
G
[124 nt withheld, positions 5799-5922]
CAGGTGGCACTTTTCGGGGAAATGTGCGCGGAACCCCTATTTGTTTATTTTTCTAAATACATTCAAATAT
GTATCCGCTCATGAGACAATAACCCTGATAAATGCTTCAATAATATTGAAAAAGGAAGAGTCCTGAGGCG
GAAAGAACCAGCTGTGGAATGTGTGTCAGTTAGGGTGTGGAAAGTCCCCAGGCTCCCCAGCAGGCAGAAG
TATGCAAAGCATGCATCTCAATTAGTCAGCAACCAGGTGTGGAAAGTCCCCAGGCTCCCCAGCAGGCAGA
AGTATGCAAAGCATGCATCTCAATTAGTCAGCAACCATAGTCCCGCCCCTAACTCCGCCCATCCCGCCCC
TAACTCCGCCCAGTTCCGCCCATTCTCCGCCCCATGGCTGACTAATTTTTTTTATTTATGCAGAGGCCGA
GGCCGCCTCGGCCTCTGAGCTATTCCAGAAGTAGTGAGGAGGCTTTTTTGGAGGCCTAGGCTTTTGCAAA
GATCGATCAAGAGACAGGATGAGGATCGTTTCGCATGATTGAACAAGATGGATTGCACGCAGGTTCTCCG
GCCGCTTGGGTGGAGAGGCTATTCGGCTATGACTGGGCACAACAGACAATCGGCTGCTCTGATGCCGCCG
TGTTCCGGCTGTCAGCGCAGGGGCGCCCGGTTCTTTTTGTCAAGACCGACCTGTCCGGTGCCCTGAATGA
ACTGCAAGACGAGGCAGCGCGGCTATCGTGGCTGGCCACGACGGGCGTTCCTTGCGCAGCTGTGCTCGAC
GTTGTCACTGAAGCGGGAAGGGACTGGCTGCTATTGGGCGAAGTGCCGGGGCAGGATCTCCTGTCATCTC
ACCTTGCTCCTGCCGAGAAAGTATCCATCATGGCTGATGCAATGCGGCGGCTGCATACGCTTGATCCGGC
TACCTGCCCATTCGACCACCAAGCGAAACATCGCATCGAGCGAGCACGTACTCGGATGGAAGCCGGTCTT
GTCGATCAGGATGATCTGGACGAAGAGCATCAGGGGCTCGCGCCAGCCGAACTGTTCGCCAGGCTCAAGG
CGAGCATGCCCGACGGCGAGGATCTCGTCGTGACCCATGGCGATGCCTGCTTGCCGAATATCATGGTGGA
AAATGGCCGCTTTTCTGGATTCATCGACTGTGGCCGGCTGGGTGTGGCGGACCGCTATCAGGACATAGCG
TTGGCTACCCGTGATATTGCTGAAGAGCTTGGCGGCGAATGGGCTGACCGCTTCCTCGTGCTTTACGGTA
TCGCCGCTCCCGATTCGCAGCGCATCGCCTTCTATCGCCTTCTTGACGAGTTCTTCTGAGCGGGACTCTG
GGGTTCGAAATGACCGACCAAGCGACGCCCAACCTGCCATCACGAGATTTCGATTCCACCGCCGCCTTCT
ATGAAAGGTTGGGCTTCGGAATCGTTTTCCGGGACGCCGGCTGGATGATCCTCCAGCGCGGGGATCTCAT
GCTGGAGTTCTTCGCCCACCCTAGGGGGAGGCTAACTGAAACACGGAAGGAGACAATACCGGAAGGAACC
CGCGCTATGACGGCAATAAAAAGACAGAATAAAACGCACGGTGTTGGGTCGTTTGTTCATAAACGCGGGG
TTCGGTCCCAGGGCTGGCACTCTGTCGATACCCCACCGAGACCCCATTGGGGCCAATACGCCCGCGTTTC
TTCCTTTTCCCCACCCCACCCCCCAAGTTCGGGTGAAGGCCCAGGGCTCGCAGCCAACGTCGGGGCGGCA
GGCCCTGCCATAGCCTCAGGTTACTCATATATACTTTAGATTGATTTAAAACTTCATTTTTAATTTAAAA
GGATCTAGGTGAAGATCCTTTTTGATAATCTCATGACCAAAATCCCTTAACGTGAGTTTTCGTTCCACTG
AGCGTCAGACCCCGTAGAAAAGATCAAAGGATCTTC
Features (pLannotate 1.2.2; 17 found; start..end, strand, type, name):
      1..589     +  rep_origin     ori: high-copy-number ColE1/pMB1/pBR322/pUC origin of replication
    764..1067    +  enhancer       CMV enhancer: human cytomegalovirus immediate early enhancer
   1068..1271    +  promoter       CMV promoter: human cytomegalovirus (CMV) immediate early promoter
   1318..2559    +  CDS            Kcnk2: KCNK2_MOUSE - Experimental evidence at protein level: Swiss-Prot protein existence level 1. Ion channel that contributes to passive transmembrane potassium transport. Reversibly converts between a voltage-insensitive potassium leak channel and a voltage-dependent outward rectifying potassium channel in a phosphorylation-dependent manner. In astrocytes, forms mostly heterodimeric potassium channels with KCNK1, with only a minor proportion of functional channels containing homodimeric KCNK2 (PubMed:24496152). In astrocytes, the heterodimer formed by KCNK1 and KCNK2 is required for rapid glutamat
   2623..3852    +  CDS            Kcnk2: KCNK2_MOUSE - Experimental evidence at protein level: Swiss-Prot protein existence level 1. Ion channel that contributes to passive transmembrane potassium transport. Reversibly converts between a voltage-insensitive potassium leak channel and a voltage-dependent outward rectifying potassium channel in a phosphorylation-dependent manner. In astrocytes, forms mostly heterodimeric potassium channels with KCNK1, with only a minor proportion of functional channels containing homodimeric KCNK2 (PubMed:24496152). In astrocytes, the heterodimer formed by KCNK1 and KCNK2 is required for rapid glutamat
   3856..3908    +  misc_feature   MCS: multiple cloning site
   3910..4496    +  misc_feature   IRES2: internal ribosome entry site (IRES) of the encephalomyocarditis virus (EMCV)
   4497..5216    +  CDS            EGFP: the original enhanced GFP (Yang et al., 1996) mammalian codon-optimized
   5233..5316    +  CDS            large T antigen (fragment): large T antigen from SV40 (simian virus 40)
   5339..5460    +  polyA_signal   SV40 poly(A) signal: SV40 polyadenylation signal
   5494..5922    -  rep_origin     f1 ori (sequence partly withheld): f1 bacteriophage origin of replication; arrow indicates direction of (+) strand synthesis
   5949..6053    +  promoter       AmpR promoter: bla
   6055..6412    +  promoter       SV40 promoter: SV40 enhancer and early promoter
   6447..7241    +  CDS            NeoR/KanR: aminoglycoside phosphotransferase from Tn5; aph(3')-II (or nptII); confers resistance to neomycin, kanamycin, and G418 (Geneticin®)
   7262..7414    +  CDS            ble (fragment): BLE_KLEPN - Experimental evidence at protein level: Swiss-Prot protein existence level 1. Binding protein with a strong affinity to the bleomycin family of antibiotics. Binds to CL990; an antimitotic-antibiotic compound. From Klebsiella pneumoniae.
   7473..7520    +  polyA_signal   HSV TK poly(A) signal: herpes simplex virus thymidine kinase polyadenylation signal (Cole and Stacy, 1985)
   7611..7627    -  polyA_signal   bGH poly(A) signal (fragment): bovine growth hormone polyadenylation signal
