[The description below was written by a language model from this plasmid's Addgene catalogue record and pLannotate feature annotations shown in this document.]
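Description:
pIRES2-eGFP:HA-mTREK-1(tandem wt-S131C) is a mammalian expression plasmid of about 7.8 kb built on the pIRES2-eGFP backbone. It is propagated in E. coli from a high-copy ColE1/pUC-type origin and selected with kanamycin. The single NeoR/KanR (Tn5 aminoglycoside phosphotransferase) gene is preceded by both a bacterial bla promoter and the SV40 enhancer/early promoter and followed by the HSV TK polyadenylation signal, so it can also confer G418 resistance in mammalian cells. An f1 origin is present as well. The short SV40 large T, ble and bGH poly(A) fragments flagged in the annotation appear to be backbone remnants, not functional parts.

The payload is a 2,556 bp insert cloned between HindIII and XhoI downstream of the CMV enhancer/promoter. It encodes two copies of mouse TREK-1 (Kcnk2), a K2P potassium leak channel subunit, fused head to tail. The feature table shows the two Kcnk2 coding segments separated by a short gap, consistent with the 20-residue flexible linker described in the record. Although the stated purpose refers to identical monomers, the name and the listed mutation indicate that the first protomer is wild type and the second carries S131C, recorded as S562C in the numbering of the concatenated protein. The name also indicates an HA tag, though this is not annotated separately. Because K2P channels function as dimers, the tandem fixes subunit composition so that each channel has one wild-type and one cysteine-bearing subunit.

Downstream, an EMCV IRES drives EGFP translation from the same transcript, which ends at the SV40 poly(A) signal, so transfected cells can be identified by fluorescence. The associated work concerns covalent chemogenetic K2P channel activators, for which the engineered cysteine is presumably relevant.
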