Addgene plasmid #224778: pIRES2-eGFP:HA-mTREK-1(tandem wt-S131C)
Purpose: Mammalian expression vector for generating a tandem mTREK-1 with two identical monomers linked through a 20 AA flexible linker
Depositing lab: Dan Minor. Depositing organization: University of California, San Francisco (UCSF). Publication: Development of covalent chemogenetic K(2P) channel activators. Deal PE, Lee H, Mondal A, Lolicato M, Mendonca PRF, Black H, Jang S, El-Hilali X, Bryant C, Isacoff EY, Renslo AR, Minor DL Jr. Cell Chem Biol. 2024 Jul 18;31(7):1305-1323.e9. doi: 10.1016/j.chembiol.2024.06.006. PubMed 39029456.
Backbone
  Vector backbone: pIRES2-eGFP
  Vector type: Mammalian Expression
Growth in bacteria
  Bacterial resistance: Kanamycin, 50 μg/mL
  Growth temperature: 37°C
  Growth strain: DH5alpha
  Copy number: High Copy
Gene/Insert
  Gene/Insert name: Tandem TREK-1 wt-S131C) (alt names: Kcnk2; TREK-1)
  Species: M. musculus (mouse)
  Insert size (bp): 2556
  Mutation: S562C
  Entrez Gene: Kcnk2 (a.k.a. A430027H14Rik, TREK-1)
  Promoter: CMV
  Cloning method: Restriction Enzyme; 5′ cloning site HindIII (not destroyed); 3′ cloning site XhoI (not destroyed)
  Sequencing primers: 5′ CGCAAATGGGCGGTAGGCGTG
Terms and licenses: Academic/Nonprofit Terms; Industry Terms: Not Available to Industry
How to cite: pIRES2-eGFP:HA-mTREK-1(tandem wt-S131C) was a gift from Dan Minor (Addgene plasmid # 224778 ; http://n2t.net/addgene:224778 ; RRID:Addgene_224778)
